>Addgene plasmid #137723 | pCW57-mCherry-2A-BRD4 Iso CdelET | addgene full sequence | sequence record 288120 | Addgene NGS Result
TGTAGTCTTATGCAATACTCTTGTAGTCTTGCAACATGGTAACGATGAGTTAGCAACATGCCTTACAAGG
AGAGAAAAAGCACCGTGCATGCCGATTGGTGGAAGTAAGGTGGTACGATCGTGCCTTATTAGGAAGGCAA
CAGACGGGTCTGACATGGATTGGACGAACCACTGAATTGCCGCATTGCAGAGATATTGTATTTAAGTGCC
TAGCTCGATACATAAACGGGTCTCTCTGGTTAGACCAGATCTGAGCCTGGGAGCTCTCTGGCTAACTAGG
GAACCCACTGCTTAAGCCTCAATAAAGCTTGCCTTGAGTGCTTCAAGTAGTGTGTGCCCGTCTGTTGTGT
GACTCTGGTAACTAGAGATCCCTCAGACCCTTTTAGTCAGTGTGGAAAATCTCTAGCAGTGGCGCCCGAA
CAGGGACTTGAAAGCGAAAGGGAAACCAGAGGAGCTCTCTCGACGCAGGACTCGGCTTGCTGAAGCGCGC
ACGGCAAGAGGCGAGGGGCGGCGACTGGTGAGTACGCCAAAAATTTTGACTAGCGGAGGCTAGAAGGAGA
GAGATGGGTGCGAGAGCGTCAGTATTAAGCGGGGGAGAATTAGATCGCGATGGGAAAAAATTCGGTTAAG
GCCAGGGGGAAAGAAAAAATATAAATTAAAACATATAGTATGGGCAAGCAGGGAGCTAGAACGATTCGCA
GTTAATCCTGGCCTGTTAGAAACATCAGAAGGCTGTAGACAAATACTGGGACAGCTACAACCATCCCTTC
AGACAGGATCAGAAGAACTTAGATCATTATATAATACAGTAGCAACCCTCTATTGTGTGCATCAAAGGAT
AGAGATAAAAGACACCAAGGAAGCTTTAGACAAGATAGAGGAAGAGCAAAACAAAAGTAAGACCACCGCA
CAGCAAGCGGCCGCTGATCTTCAGACCTGGAGGAGGAGATATGAGGGACAATTGGAGAAGTGAATTATAT
AAATATAAAGTAGTAAAAATTGAACCATTAGGAGTAGCACCCACCAAGGCAAAGAGAAGAGTGGTGCAGA
GAGAAAAAAGAGCAGTGGGAATAGGAGCTTTGTTCCTTGGGTTCTTGGGAGCAGCAGGAAGCACTATGGG
CGCAGCGTCAATGACGCTGACGGTACAGGCCAGACAATTATTGTCTGGTATAGTGCAGCAGCAGAACAAT
TTGCTGAGGGCTATTGAGGCGCAACAGCATCTGTTGCAACTCACAGTCTGGGGCATCAAGCAGCTCCAGG
CAAGAATCCTGGCTGTGGAAAGATACCTAAAGGATCAACAGCTCCTGGGGATTTGGGGTTGCTCTGGAAA
ACTCATTTGCACCACTGCTGTGCCTTGGAATGCTAGTTGGAGTAATAAATCTCTGGAACAGATTTGGAAT
CACACGACCTGGATGGAGTGGGACAGAGAAATTAACAATTACACAAGCTTAATACACTCCTTAATTGAAG
AATCGCAAAACCAGCAAGAAAAGAATGAACAAGAATTATTGGAATTAGATAAATGGGCAAGTTTGTGGAA
TTGGTTTAACATAACAAATTGGCTGTGGTATATAAAATTATTCATAATGATAGTAGGAGGCTTGGTAGGT
TTAAGAATAGTTTTTGCTGTACTTTCTATAGTGAATAGAGTTAGGCAGGGATATTCACCATTATCGTTTC
AGACCCACCTCCCAACCCCGAGGGGACAATTCTCGACCTCGAGACAAATGGCAGTATTCATCCACAATTT
TAAAAGAAAAGGGGGGATTGGGGGGTACAGTGCAGGGGAAAGAATAGTAGACATAATAGCAACAGACATA
CAAACTAAAGAATTACAAAAACAAATTACAAAAATTCAAAATTTTCGGGTTTATTACAGGGACAGCAGAG
ATCCACTTTGGCCGCGAATCGATATGTCGAGTTTACTCCCTATCAGTGATAGAGAACGTATGTCGAGTTT
ACTCCCTATCAGTGATAGAGAACGATGTCGAGTTTACTCCCTATCAGTGATAGAGAACGTATGTCGAGTT
TACTCCCTATCAGTGATAGAGAACGTATGTCGAGTTTACTCCCTATCAGTGATAGAGAACGTATGTCGAG
TTTATCCCTATCAGTGATAGAGAACGTATGTCGAGTTTACTCCCTATCAGTGATAGAGAACGTATGTCGA
GGTAGGCGTGTACGGTGGGAGGCCTATATAAGCAGAGCTCGTTTAGTGAACCGTCAGATCGCCTGGAGAA
TTGGCTAGCGCTACCGGTCGCCACCATAACTTCGTATAGCATACATTATACGAAGTTATTAATGGTGAGC
AAGGGCGAGGAGGATAACATGGCCATCATCAAGGAGTTCATGCGCTTCAAGGTGCACATGGAGGGCTCCG
TGAACGGCCACGAGTTCGAGATCGAGGGCGAGGGCGAGGGCCGCCCCTACGAGGGCACCCAGACCGCCAA
GCTGAAGGTGACCAAGGGTGGCCCCCTGCCCTTCGCCTGGGACATCCTGTCCCCTCAGTTCATGTACGGC
TCCAAGGCCTACGTGAAGCACCCCGCCGACATCCCCGACTACTTGAAGCTGTCCTTCCCCGAGGGCTTCA
ATTGGGAGCGCGTGATGAACTTCGAGGACGGCGGCGTGGTGACCGTGACCCAGGACTCCTCCCTGCAGGA
CGGCGAGTTCATCTACAAGGTGAAGCTGCGCGGCACCAACTTCCCCTCCGACGGCCCCGTAATGCAGTGT
CGTACCATGGGCTGGGAGGCCTCCACTGAGCGGATGTACCCCGAGGACGGCGCCCTGAAGGGCGAGATCA
AGCAGAGGCTGAAGCTGAAGGACGGCGGCCACTACGACGCTGAGGTCAAGACCACCTACAAGGCCAAGAA
GCCCGTGCAGCTGCCCGGCGCCTACAACGTCGACATCAAGTTGGACATCCTTTCCCACAACGAGGACTAC
ACCATCGTGGAACAGTACGAACGCGCCGAGGGCCGCCACTCCACCGGCGGCATGGACGAGCTTTATAAGA
TAACTTCGTATAGCATACATTATACGAAGTTAGGTTCTGGTGAAGGTAGAGGTTCTCTCCTCACTTGTGG
TGATGTTGAAGAAAACCCTGGTCCACGAACGCGTTCTGACACTATGTACAAGTCCGGACTCAGATCTCGA
GCGATGGATTACAAGGATGACGACGATAAGGGATCTATGTCTGCGGAGAGCGGCCCTGGGACGAGATTGA
GAAATCTGCCAGTAATGGGGGATGGACTAGAAACTTCCCAAATGTCTACAACACAGGCCCAGGCCCAACC
CCAGCCAGCCAACGCAGCCAGCACCAACCCCCCGCCCCCAGAGACCTCCAACCCTAACAAGCCCAAGAGG
CAG
[300 nt withheld, positions 3364-3663]
AAAATAAATGAGCTACCCACAGAAGAGACAGAAATAATGATCGTACAAGCAAAAGGAAGAGGACGTGGGA
GGAAAGAAACAGGGACAGCAAAACCTGGCGTTTCCACGGTACCAAACACAACTCAAGCATCGACTCCTCC
GCAGACCCAGACCCCTCAGCCGAATCCTCCTCCTGTGCAGGCCACGCCTCACCCCTTCCCTGCCGTCACC
CCGGACCTCATCGTCCAGACCCCTGTCATGACAGTGGTGCCTCCCCAGCCACTGCAGACGCCCCCGCCAG
TGCCCCCCCAGCCACAACCCCCACCCGCTCCAGCTCCCCAGCCCGTACAGAGCCACCCACCCATCATCGC
GGCCACCCCACAGCCTGTGAAGACAAAGAAGGGAGTGAAGAGGAAAGCAGACACCACCACCCCCACCACC
ATTGACCCCATTCACGAGCCACCCTCGCTGCCCCCGGAGCCCAAGACCACCAAGCTGGGCCAGCGGCGGG
AGAGCAGCCGGCCTGTGAAACCTCCAAAGAAGGACGTGCCCGACTCTCAGCAGCACCCAGCACCAGAGAA
GAGCAGCAAGGTCTCGGAGCAGCTCAAGTGCTGCAGCGGCATCCTCAAGGAGATGTTTGCCAAGAAGCAC
GCCGCCTACGCCTGGCCCTTCTACAAGCCTGTGGACGTGGAGGCACTGGGCCTACACGACTACTGTGACA
TCATCAAGCACCCCATGGACATGAGCACAATCAAGTCTAAACTGGAGGCCCGTGAGTACCGTGATGCTCA
GGAGTTTGGTGCTGACGTCCGATTGATGTTCTCCAACTGCTATAAGTACAACCCTCCTGACCATGAGGTG
GTGGCCATGGCCCGCAAGCTCCAGGATGTGTTCGAAATGCGCTTTGCCAAGATGCCGGACGAGCCTGAGG
AGCCAGTGGTGGCCGTGTCCTCCCCGGCAGTGCCCCCTCCCACCAAGGTTGTGGCCCCGCCCTCATCCAG
CGACAGCAGCAGCGATAGCTCCTCGGACAGTGACAGTTCGACTGATGACTCTGAGGAGGAGCGAGCCCAG
CGGCTGGCTGAGCTCCAGGAGCAGCTCAAAGCCGTGCACGAGCAGCTTGCAGCCCTCTCTCAGCCCCAGC
AGAACAAACCAAAGAAAAAGGAGAAAGACAAGAAGGAAAAGAAAAAAGAAAAGCACAAAAGGAAAGAGGA
AGTGGAAGAGAATAAAAAAAGCAAAGCCAAGGAACCTCCTCCTAAAAAGACGAAGAAAAATAATAGCAGC
AACAGCAATGTGAGCAAGAAGGAGCCAGCGCCCATGAAGAGCAAGCCCCCTCCCACGTATACTAGTGCTG
AGAAAGTTGATGTGATTGCCGGCTCCTCCAAGATGAAGGGCTTCTCGTCCTCAGAGTCGGAGAGCTCCAG
TGAGTCCAGCTCCTCTGACAGCGAAGACTCCGAAACAGGTCCTGCCTAATCAGGATCCACCGGATCTAGA
TAACTGATCATAATCAGCCATACCACATTTGTAGAGGTTTTACTTGCTTTAAAAAACCTCCCACACCTCC
CCCTGAACCCAGCTCCTTTCCGGGACTTTCGCTTTCCCCCTCCCTATTGCCACGGCGGAACTCATCGCCG
CCTGCCTTGCCCGCTGCTGGACAGGGGCTCGGCTGTTGGGCACTGACAATTCCGTGGTGTTGTCGGGGAA
GCTGACGTCCTTTCCATGGCTGCTCGCCTGTGTTGCCACCTGGATTCTGCGCGGGACGTCCTTCTGCTAC
GTCCCTTCGGCCCTCAATCCAGCGGACCTTCCTTCCCGCGGCCTGCTGCCGGCTCTGCGGCCTCTTCCGC
GTCTTCGCCTTCGCCCTCAGACGAGTCGGATCTCCCTTTGGGCCGCCTCCCCGCCTGTTTCGCCTCGGCG
TCCGGACTAGAGGTACCTTTAAGACCAATGACTTACAAGGCAGCTGTAGATCTTAGCCACTTTTTAAAAG
AAAAGGGGGGACTGGAAGGGCTAATTCACTCCCAACGAAGACAAGATCTGCTTTTTGCTTGTACTGGGTC
TCTCTGGTTAGACCAGATCTGAGCCTGGGAGCTCTCTGGCTAACTAGGGAACCCACTGCTTAAGCCTCAA
TAAAGCTTGCCTTGAGTGCTTCAAGTAGTGTGTGCCCGTCTGTTGTGTGACTCTGGTAACTAGAGATCCC
TCAGACCCTTTTAGTCAGTGTGGAAAATCTCTAGCAGTAGTAGTTCATGTCATCTTATTATTCAGTATTT
ATAACTTGCAAAGAAATGAATATCAGAGAGTGAGAGGAACTTGTTTATTGCAGCTTATAATGGTTACAAA
TAAAGCAATAGCATCACAAATTTCACAAATAAAGCATTTTTTTCACTGCATTCTAGTTGTGGTTTGTCCA
AACTCATCAATGTATCTTATCATGTCTGGCTCTAGCTATCCCGCCCCTAACTCCGCCCATCCCGCCCCTA
ACTCCGCCCAGTTCCGCCCATTCTCCGCCCCATGGCTGACTAATTTTTTTTATTTATGCAGAGGCCGAGG
CCGCCTCGGCCTCTGAGCTATTCCAGAAGTAGTGAGGAGGCTTTTTTGGAGGCCTTTCAAATATGTATCC
GCTCATGAGACAATAACCCTGATAAATGCTTCAATAATATTGAAAAAGGAAGAGTATGAGTATTCAACAT
TTCCGTGTCGCCCTTATTCCCTTTTTTGCGGCATTTTGCCTTCCTGTTTTTGCTCACCCAGAAACGCTGG
TGAAAGTAAAAGATGCTGAAGATCAGTTGGGTGCACGAGTGGGTTACATCGAACTGGATCTCAACAGCGG
TAAGATCCTTGAGAGTTTTCGCCCCGAAGAACGTTTTCCAATGATGAGCACTTTTAAAGTTCTGCTATGT
GGCGCGGTATTATCCCGTATTGACGCCGGGCAAGAGCAACTCGGTCGCCGCATACACTATTCTCAGAATG
ACTTGGTTGAGTACTCACCAGTCACAGAAAAGCATCTTACGGATGGCATGACAGTAAGAGAATTATGCAG
TGCTGCCATAACCATGAGTGATAACACTGCGGCCAACTTACTTCTGACAACGATCGGAGGACCGAAGGAG
CTAACCGCTTTTTTGCACAACATGGGGGATCATGTAACTCGCCTTGATCGTTGGGAACCGGAGCTGAATG
AAGCCATACCAAACGACGAGCGTGACACCACGATGCCTGTAGCAATGGCAACAACGTTGCGCAAACTATT
AACTGGCGAACTACTTACTCTAGCTTCCCGGCAACAATTAATAGACTGGATGGAGGCGGATAAAGTTGCA
GGACCACTTCTGCGCTCGGCCCTTCCGGCTGGCTGGTTTATTGCTGATAAATCTGGAGCCGGTGAGCGTG
GGTCTCGCGGTATCATTGCAGCACTGGGGCCAGATGGTAAGCCCTCCCGTATCGTAGTTATCTACACGAC
GGGGAGTCAGGCAACTATGGATGAACGAAATAGACAGATCGCTGAGATAGGTGCCTCACTGATTAAGCAT
TGGTAACTGTCAGACCAAGTTTACTCATATATACTTTAGATTGATTTAAAACTTCATTTTTAATTTAAAA
GGATCTAGGTGAAGATCCTTTTTGATAATCTCATGACCAAAATCCCTTAACGTGAGTTTTCGTTCCACTG
AGCGTCAGACCCCGTAGAAAAGATCAAAGGATCTTCTTGAGATCCTTTTTTTCTGCGCGTAATCTGCTGC
TTGCAAACAAAAAAACCACCGCTACCAGCGGTGGTTTGTTTGCCGGATCAAGAGCTACCAACTCTTTTTC
CGAAGGTAACTGGCTTCAGCAGAGCGCAGATACCAAATACTGTTCTTCTAGTGTAGCCGTAGTTAGGCCA
CCACTTCAAGAACTCTGTAGCACCGCCTACATACCTCGCTCTGCTAATCCTGTTACCAGTGGCTGCTGCC
AGTGGCGATAAGTCGTGTCTTACCGGGTTGGACTCAAGACGATAGTTACCGGATAAGGCGCAGCGGTCGG
GCTGAACGGGGGGTTCGTGCACACAGCCCAGCTTGGAGCGAACGACCTACACCGAACTGAGATACCTACA
GCGTGAGCTATGAGAAAGCGCCACGCTTCCCGAAGGGAGAAAGGCGGACAGGTATCCGGTAAGCGGCAGG
GTCGGAACAGGAGAGCGCACGAGGGAGCTTCCAGGGGGAAACGCCTGGTATCTTTATAGTCCTGTCGGGT
TTCGCCACCTCTGACTTGAGCGTCGATTTTTGTGATGCTCGTCAGGGGGGCGGAGCCTATGGAAAAACGC
CAGCAACGCGGCCTTTTTACGGTTCCTGGCCTTTTGCTGGCCTTTTGCTCACATGTTCTTTCCTGCGTTA
TCCCCTGATTCTGTGGATAACCGTATTACCGCCTTTGAGTGAGCTGATACCGCTCGCCGCAGCCGAACGA
CCGAGCGCAGCGAGTCAGTGAGCGAGGAAGCGGAAGAGCGCCCAATACGCAAACCGCCTCTCCCCGCGCG
TTGGCCGATTCATTAATGCAGCTGGCACGACAGGTTTCCCGACTGGAAAGCGGGCAGTGAGCGCAACGCA
ATTAATGTGAGTTAGCTCACTCATTAGGCACCCCAGGCTTTACACTTTATGCTTCCGGCTCGTATGTTGT
GTGGAATTGTGAGCGGATAACAATTTCACACAGGAAACAGCTATGACCATGATTACGCCAAGCGCGCAAT
TAACCCTCACTAAAGGGAACAAAAGCTGGAGCTGCAAGCTTAA
Features (pLannotate 1.2.2; 28 found; start..end, strand, type, name):
      1..227     +  promoter       RSV promoter: Rous sarcoma virus enhancer/promoter
    228..408     +  LTR            5' LTR (truncated): truncated 5' long terminal repeat (LTR) from HIV-1
    455..580     +  misc_feature   HIV-1 Ψ: packaging signal of human immunodeficiency virus type 1
    564..927     +  CDS            HIV-1 gag (fragment): gag protein from human immunodeficiency virus 1; gag
   1073..1306    +  misc_feature   RRE: The Rev response element (RRE) of HIV-1 allows for Rev-dependent mRNA export from the nucleus to the cytoplasm.
   1683..1707    +  CDS            Rev (fragment): human immunodeficiency virus 1 (HIV-1) Rev protein; rev; enhances nuclear export of unspliced and incompletely spliced viral mRNAs
   1748..1865    +  misc_feature   cPPT/CTS: central polypurine tract and central termination sequence of HIV-1
   1919..2233    +  promoter       tight TRE promoter: Tet-responsive promoter PTight, consisting of seven tet operator sequences followed by the minimal CMV promoter
   2266..2299    +  protein_bind   loxP: Cre-mediated recombination occurs in the 8-bp core sequence (GCATACAT). Cre recombinase
   2302..3009    +  CDS            mCherry2: mCherry2 is a basic (constitutively fluorescent) red fluorescent protein published in 2017, derived from Discosoma sp.. It has very low acid sensitivity.
   3010..3042    +  protein_bind   loxP: Cre-mediated recombination occurs in the 8-bp core sequence (GCATACAT). Cre recombinase
   3133..3152    +  misc_feature   MCS (fragment): multiple cloning site
   3157..3183    +  CDS            3xFLAG (fragment): three tandem FLAG® epitope tags
   3187..5049    +  CDS            BRD4 (fragment) (sequence partly withheld): BRD4_HUMAN - Also known as HUNK1. Experimental evidence at protein level: Swiss-Prot protein existence level 1. [Isoform B]: Acts as a chromatin insulator in the DNA damage response pathway. Inhibits DNA damage response signaling by recruiting the condensin-2 complex to acetylated histones, leading to chromatin structure remodeling, insulating the region from DNA damage response by limiting spreading of histone H2AX/H2A.x phosphorylation. From Homo sapiens (Human).
   5138..5212    +  CDS            large T antigen (fragment): large T antigen from SV40 (simian virus 40)
   5213..5537    +  misc_feature   WPRE (fragment): woodchuck hepatitis virus posttranscriptional regulatory element
   5563..5634    +  CDS            nef (fragment): NEF_HV1Z2 - Experimental evidence at protein level: Swiss-Prot protein existence level 1. Extracellular Nef protein targets CD4(+) T-lymphocytes for apoptosis by interacting with CXCR4 surface receptors. From Human immunodeficiency virus type 1 group M subtype D (isolate Z2/CDC-Z34) (HIV-1).
   5636..5869    +  LTR            3' LTR (ΔU3): self-inactivating 3' long terminal repeat (LTR) from HIV-1
   5941..6062    +  polyA_signal   SV40 poly(A) signal: SV40 polyadenylation signal
   6102..6237    +  rep_origin     SV40 ori: SV40 origin of replication
   6245..6308    +  promoter       AmpR promoter: bla
   6309..7169    +  CDS            AmpR: β-lactamase; bla; confers resistance to ampicillin, carbenicillin, and related antibiotics
   7340..7928    +  rep_origin     ori: high-copy-number ColE1/pMB1/pBR322/pUC origin of replication
   8111..8203    +  CDS            lacI (fragment): lac repressor; lacI; The lac repressor binds to the lac operator to inhibit transcription in E. coli. This inhibition can be relieved by adding lactose or isopropyl-β-D-thiogalactopyranoside (IPTG).
   8216..8237    +  protein_bind   CAP binding site: CAP binding activates transcription in the presence of cAMP. E. coli catabolite activator protein
   8252..8282    +  promoter       lac promoter: promoter for the E. coli lac operon
   8290..8306    +  protein_bind   lac operator: The lac repressor binds to the lac operator to inhibit transcription in E. coli. This inhibition can be relieved by adding lactose or isopropyl-β-D-thiogalactopyranoside (IPTG). lac repressor encoded by lacI
   8351..8369    +  promoter       T3 promoter: promoter for bacteriophage T3 RNA polymerase
