[The description below was written by a language model from this plasmid's Addgene catalogue record and pLannotate feature annotations shown in this document.]
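Description:
pCW57-mCherry-2A-BRD4 Iso CdelET is a self-inactivating, HIV-1-based lentiviral transfer plasmid for doxycycline-inducible expression of a mutant human BRD4 in mammalian cells. It derives from the pCW57-GFP-2A-MCS backbone. The viral portion has an RSV promoter driving a truncated 5' LTR, the Ψ packaging signal with a gag fragment, the RRE for Rev-dependent nuclear export, the cPPT/CTS, a partial WPRE and a ΔU3 3' LTR followed by an SV40 poly(A) signal. In bacteria it is maintained through a ColE1/pUC-type origin and selected with ampicillin. The catalogue nevertheless lists it as low copy and slow growing.

The payload is a single cassette under the tight TRE promoter, which consists of seven tet operators upstream of a minimal CMV promoter. It encodes mCherry, which is flanked by loxP sites in the annotation. This is followed by a 2A peptide (stated in the name and purpose but not annotated) and N-terminally FLAG-tagged BRD4 short isoform (isoform C) lacking amino acids 600-682, the extra-terminal (ET) domain. The 2A element should allow the red reporter and the FLAG-BRD4 mutant to be produced as separate proteins from one transcript, so fluorescence marks induced cells. The purpose field reads "long short", but the insert fields identify the short isoform.

No rtTA transactivator or mammalian selection marker appears in the feature table, so the Tet-On activator presumably has to be provided separately, though the record does not say how. The recorded backbone size without insert slightly exceeds the total size, so those figures should not be taken literally. The associated publication concerns BRD4's role in transcription elongation, R-loop formation and transcription-replication conflicts, which suggests the construct serves to test what the ET domain contributes to these functions.
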