Addgene plasmid #137723: pCW57-mCherry-2A-BRD4 Iso CdelET
Purpose: Doxycycline Inducible Expression of mCherry-2A-FLAG-BRD4 long short missing its extra-terminal domain (ET)
Depositing lab: Scott Floyd. Depositing organization: Duke University. Publication: BRD4 Prevents R-Loop Formation and Transcription-Replication Conflicts by Ensuring Efficient Transcription Elongation. Edwards DS, Maganti R, Tanksley JP, Luo J, Park JJH, Balkanska-Sinclair E, Ling J, Floyd SR. Cell Rep. 2020 Sep 22;32(12):108166. doi: 10.1016/j.celrep.2020.108166. PubMed 32966794.
Backbone
  Vector backbone: pCW57-GFP-2A-MCS
  Backbone size w/o insert (bp): 8400
  Total vector size (bp): 8396
  Vector type: Mammalian Expression, Lentiviral
Growth in bacteria
  Bacterial resistance: Ampicillin, 100 μg/mL
  Growth temperature: 37°C
  Growth strain: NEB Stable
  Growth instructions: Slow growing plasmid, may need to incubate for >1 day
  Copy number: Low Copy
Gene/Insert
  Gene/Insert name: BRD4 short isoform with deleted extra-terminal domain (alt names: BRD4; isoform CdelET)
  Species: H. sapiens (human)
  Mutation: Deleted amino acids 600-682
  GenBank ID: NM_014299.2 NP_055114.1
  Entrez Gene: BRD4 (a.k.a. CAP, CDLS6, FSHRG4, HUNK1, HUNKI, MCAP)
  Promoter: Tight TRE promoter
  Tag / fusion protein: FLAG (N terminal on insert)
  Cloning method: Gibson Cloning
  Sequencing primers: 5′ CCTGGGACGAGATTGAGAAATCTG; 3′ CAAATGTGGTATGGCTGATT
Terms and licenses: Academic/Nonprofit Terms; Industry Terms: Not Available to Industry
How to cite: pCW57-mCherry-2A-BRD4 Iso CdelET was a gift from Scott Floyd (Addgene plasmid # 137723 ; http://n2t.net/addgene:137723 ; RRID:Addgene_137723)
